Addgene plasmid #162480: HJP-473-DNE>FLP-T2A-CreAB-NrdJ-1N
Purpose: This insert, when expressed in the same cell with other split Cre component, forms Cre recombinase through protein trans-splicing using split intein.
Depositing lab: Benjamin White. Depositing organization: National Institute of Mental Health (NIMH). Publication: Cre-assisted fine-mapping of neural circuits using orthogonal split inteins. Luan H, Kuzin A, Odenwald WF, White BH. Elife. 2020 Apr 14;9. pii: 53041. doi: 10.7554/eLife.53041. PubMed 32286225.
Backbone
  Vector backbone: pBPGUw
  Vector type: Cre/Lox
Growth in bacteria
  Bacterial resistance: Ampicillin, 100 μg/mL
  Growth temperature: 37°C
  Growth strain: DH5alpha
  Copy number: High Copy
Gene/Insert
  Gene/Insert name: DNE-Frterminator
  Species: Synthetic
  Cloning method: Gateway Cloning
Terms and licenses: Academic/Nonprofit Terms; Industry Terms: Not Available to Industry
How to cite: HJP-473-DNE>FLP-T2A-CreAB-NrdJ-1N was a gift from Benjamin White (Addgene plasmid # 162480 ; http://n2t.net/addgene:162480 ; RRID:Addgene_162480)
