[The description below was written by a language model from this plasmid's Addgene catalogue record and pLannotate feature annotations shown in this document.]
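Description:
HJP-473-DNE>FLP-T2A-CreAB-NrdJ-1N is a Drosophila transgenesis plasmid built on the pBPGUw backbone and catalogued as a Cre/Lox vector. It is an 11.4 kb high-copy plasmid that replicates in E. coli from a ColE1/pUC-type origin under ampicillin selection (AmpR with its bla promoter). For fly work it carries a φC31 attB site, which allows integrase-mediated insertion at a genomic attP landing site, and a mini-white gene that serves as an eye-colour marker for identifying transformants.

A roughly 1.2 kb segment flanked by Gateway attB1 and attB2 sites sits upstream of the coding cassette. This is where pBPGUw accepts an enhancer fragment, and it presumably corresponds to the "DNE" element in the name, although the record does not define that element, annotates nothing within it, and annotates no core promoter. Downstream, the annotated coding features are full-length FLP recombinase followed by a Cre fragment. By the construct name, these are linked by a T2A self-cleaving peptide, and the "CreAB" portion is fused to the N-terminal half of the NrdJ-1 split intein; neither the T2A nor the intein is annotated in the feature table. Two minimal FRT sites in the same orientation bracket the whole FLP–Cre unit, so FLP expression would be expected to excise its own cassette. A WPRE lies just beyond the second FRT.

According to the stated purpose, the Cre fragment is inactive by itself. When it is co-expressed in the same cell with the complementary split Cre component, intein-mediated protein trans-splicing reconstitutes functional Cre. This supports intersectional, Cre-assisted refinement of expression patterns for mapping neural circuits.
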