Features (pLannotate 1.2.2; 15 found; start..end, strand, type, name):
      1..25      +  protein_bind   attB1: mutant version of attB; recombination site for the Gateway® BP reaction BP Clonase™
   1244..1268    -  protein_bind   attB2: mutant version of attB; recombination site for the Gateway® BP reaction BP Clonase™
   1445..1478    -  protein_bind   FRT (minimal): supports FLP-mediated excision but not integration (Turan and Bode, 2011) FLP recombinase from the Saccharomyces cerevisiae 2μ plasmid
   1506..2774    +  CDS            FLP1: FLP_YEAST - Experimental evidence at protein level: Swiss-Prot protein existence level 1. Part of the plasmid amplification system, which corrects any decrease in copy number caused by a rare missegregation event. Catalyzes the recombination between the large inverted repetitions of the 2-micron plasmid during plasmid replication. This recombination event changes the direction of one of the two replication forks in the bidirectionally replicating molecule, effectively resulting in multiple rounds of replication from a single initiation event. Binds specifically to the FLP recognition target (F
   2829..3611    +  CDS            cre (fragment): RECR_BPP1 - Experimental evidence at protein level: Swiss-Prot protein existence level 1. Catalyzes site-specific recombination between two 34-base- pair LOXP sites. Its role is to maintain the phage genome as a monomeric unit-copy plasmid in the lysogenic state. From Escherichia phage P1 (Bacteriophage P1).
   3903..3936    -  protein_bind   FRT (minimal): supports FLP-mediated excision but not integration (Turan and Bode, 2011) FLP recombinase from the Saccharomyces cerevisiae 2μ plasmid
   3945..4533    +  misc_feature   WPRE: woodchuck hepatitis virus posttranscriptional regulatory element
   4537..4557    +  misc_feature   MCS (fragment): pBluescript multiple cloning site
   4794..4818    -  misc_feature   MCS (fragment): pBluescript multiple cloning site
   4893..5048    -  CDS            YPB1_ECOLX (fragment): Protein predicted: Swiss-Prot protein existence level 4. From Escherichia coli.
   5053..9172    -  gene           mini-white: white; This modified version of the white gene lacks part of the first intron.
   9388..9457    -  protein_bind   attB: attB site for the φC31 integrase (Groth et al., 2000) phage φC31 integrase
   9544..10132   -  rep_origin     ori: high-copy-number ColE1/pMB1/pBR322/pUC origin of replication
  10303..11163   -  CDS            AmpR: β-lactamase; bla; confers resistance to ampicillin, carbenicillin, and related antibiotics
  11164..11268   -  promoter       AmpR promoter: bla
>Addgene plasmid #162480 | HJP-473-DNE>FLP-T2A-CreAB-NrdJ-1N | addgene full sequence | sequence record 320093 | Addgene NGS Result
ACAAGTTTGTACAAAAAAGCAGGCTCCGCGGCCGCCCCCTTCACCTCACTTTGCACAACCAGGGTTGCCA
GGCGGCGCAATACGTTTACGATCCCACCCAAAACTCCCCAAATCGGTCCATAGGTAGATCTACGTCAGCT
GTCAGCTGGCGCATGGCCCGCGTCAGTGGTTATTGACAACTCCTTTGGTCGTAATCCTGCCAACATCGTA
AAGTAATAAATTTGCCTGAAAAAGGAAAATCTGCCGGGGATCGACTATAAAAATTGGCCCAGCCAGGTAA
GCTCCGTAATGATTGACCCCGACCCTCAGTCCCAGACCCACGACCGATCCAGGTCCGATTCCGATCCATT
GCAAGTCGCGATTCCGTCCCGAAACCCAAGCAACCCCCTTAAGACGCTTCTGCCGATGAGCCGGCCAGGC
AAAAGCGAAGAATTTGAAACTAAGGATTTCGCCTTGCAAGGGGGTTGGGTTGTCACGGGGGTTGCGGCAG
CTGCGCCGAACAATTGCCAAGGAGTTCTCCTTAATGAATTGCAAATCATTCGCCGGGCATTGATCAAGTT
TGTCCTTGCCAAGGGTGAAATCTGTGCGACTAAATGTGCCATCAGCCAGCCACCCAAAAGGGAAACGGAC
ACAAACGGAACATCTGTCGCAAGAATTCGCCCTTGTGTCTGCTAGTCTGTTAGTCTGTTACCTACCCCAC
CAAAAGCGAACTTGACGAGCTTAGTCGTCTGAGGCTGATAAATGCAGTGCCGCAAAGTACACCTCGCGAA
ATTTGTGTATGAGATGTATGAAAAATGTAAAAATAGATAGCAATCCGAACTATGCTCCATGCTAATGTTC
TTCCCAGCCGTTATTACTTGTTACATTGTTTACTTTTATAACCATCTTGGCCAACAGCTGTTTAGCACCA
AATGCCAACAAAGAAACAATTCACCTTTTGGCCCAAGGATATTCCCGATCTATTGATGAACCTTATGCCT
ACATGCTCAATTAACGACTCCATGGGTGTCAGCTGTTTTTGGCAAAAATAAGGACAATGTACTGCTCAGA
TTTCCGCTGAATACACAAACATACATACATATTTGCCTAGGAAGGTGCTGCGATTTTGGTGCGTGGCAAT
TTTGGGTACCGAAACAACAGCTGTCGCACATTGATTTCTCCGAGTGCATTGTCCTGGCCGCAAAACGGGA
GACTGTGTGTGTGTGTGCGTAGGACTTTCACTCCGTGAAGGGTGGGCGCGCCGACCCAGCTTTCTTGTAC
AAAGTGGTGATAAACGGCCGGCCGAGCTCGCCCGGGGATCGAGCGCAGCGGTATAAAAGGGCGCGGGGTG
GCTGAGAGCATCAGTTGTGAATGAATGTTCGAGCCGAGCAGACGTGCCGCTGCCTTCGTTAATATCCTTT
GAATAAGCCAACTTTGAATCACAAGACGCATACCAAACGGTACCGAAGTTCCTATACTTTCTAGAGAATA
GGAACTTCGCTAGCAACTTAAAAAAAAAAATCAAAATGCCCCAGTTCGGCATCCTGTGCAAGACCCCCCC
AAAGGTGCTGGTGCGCCAGTTCGTGGAGCGCTTCGAGCGCCCCAGCGGCGAGAAGATTGCCCTGTGCGCC
GCCGAGCTGACCTACCTGTGCTGGATGATCACCCACAACGGCACCGCCATCAAGCGCGCCACCTTCATGA
GCTACAACACCATCATCAGCAACAGCCTGAGCTTCGACATCGTGAACAAGAGCCTGCAGTTCAAGTACAA
GACCCAGAAGGCCACCATCCTGGAGGCCAGCCTGAAGAAGCTGATCCCCGCCTGGGAGTTCACCATCATC
CCGTACTACGGCCAGAAGCACCAGAGCGATATCACCGATATCGTGTCCAGCCTGCAGCTGCAGTTCGAGA
GCAGCGAGGAGGCCGATAAGGGCAACAGCCACAGCAAGAAGATGCTGAAGGCCCTGCTGAGCGAGGGCGA
GAGCATCTGGGAGATCACCGAGAAGATCCTGAACAGCTTCGAGTACACCAGCCGCTTCACCAAGACCAAG
ACCCTGTACCAGTTCCTGTTCCTGGCCACCTTCATCAACTGCGGCCGCTTCAGCGATATCAAGAACGTGG
ACCCCAAGAGCTTCAAGCTGGTGCAGAACAAGTACCTGGGCGTGATTATCCAGTGCCTGGTGACCGAGAC
CAAGACGAGCGTGTCCCGCCACATCTACTTCTTCAGCGCCCGCGGACGCATTGATCCGCTGGTGTACCTG
GATGAGTTCCTGCGCAACAGCGAGCCAGTGCTGAAGCGCGTGAACCGCACCGGCAACAGCAGCAGCAACA
AGCAGGAGTACCAGCTGCTGAAGGATAACCTGGTGCGCAGCTACAACAAGGCCCTGAAGAAGAACGCCCC
CTACAGCATCTTCGCCATCAAGAACGGCCCCAAGTCCCACATTGGCCGCCACCTGATGACCTCGTTCCTG
AGCATGAAGGGCCTGACCGAGCTGACGAACGTGGTGGGCAATTGGAGCGATAAGCGCGCCAGCGCCGTGG
CCCGCACCACCTACACCCACCAGATCACCGCCATCCCCGATCACTACTTCGCCCTGGTGTCCCGCTACTA
CGCCTACGATCCCATCAGCAAGGAGATGATCGCCCTGAAGGATGAGACCAACCCCATCGAGGAGTGGCAG
CACATCGAGCAGCTGAAGGGCAGCGCCGAGGGCAGCATTCGCTACCCCGCCTGGAACGGCATCATCAGCC
AGGAGGTGCTGGATTACCTGAGCAGCTACATCAACCGCCGCATTGAGGGCCGCGGCAGCCTGCTGACCTG
CGGCGATGTGGAGGAGAACCCCGGGCCCATGAGTAACTTGCTCACGGTACACCAAAATTTGCCGGCCCTG
CCTGTGGACGCCACGTCCGACGAGGTCCGAAAGAATCTGATGGACATGTTCCGTGACAGGCAGGCCTTTA
GCGAGCACACCTGGAAGATGCTGCTCTCGGTGTGCAGGTCCTGGGCCGCTTGGTGCAAGCTGAACAACCG
AAAGTGGTTTCCCGCGGAGCCCGAGGACGTCCGCGATTATCTGCTGTACCTGCAGGCTCGCGGACTGGCC
GTCAAAACAATACAGCAACATTTGGGTCAGCTGAACATGCTCCACAGGCGCAGCGGACTGCCCCGGCCAT
CCGATAGCAATGCAGTGAGCCTGGTAATGCGTCGAATACGCAAGGAAAACGTGGACGCCGGCGAGAGGGC
CAAACAGGCGTTGGCTTTCGAACGCACCGATTTCGATCAGGTGCGGTCGTTGATGGAGAACAGCGATCGA
TGCCAGGACATCCGGAACTTGGCGTTTTTGGGCATTGCCTATAACACCCTCCTTCGCATCGCCGAGATAG
CGCGTATCCGAGTTAAAGACATTTCCCGTACAGACGGAGGCCGCATGCTTATTCACATCGGACGCACGAA
AACCCTGGTCAGCACTGCTGGCGTGGAGAAAGCACTTTCCCTGGGTGTGACGAAATTGGTCGAGCGATGG
ATCAGTGTGAGTGGCGTCGCCGATGACCCCAACAATTATCTGTTCTGCAGGGTGCGCAAAAATGGAGTGG
CAGCCCCCTGCCTGGTGGGCAGCAGCGAGATCATCACCCGCAACTACGGCAAGACCACCATCAAGGAGGT
GGTGGAGATCTTCGATAACGATAAGAACATCCAGGTGCTGGCCTTCAACACCCACACCGATAACATCGAG
TGGGCCCCCATCAAGGCCGCCCAGCTGACCCGCCCCAACGCCGAGCTGGTGGAGCTGGAGATCGATACCC
TGCACGGCGTGAAGACCATCCGCTGCACCCCCGATCACCCCGTGTACACCAAGAACCGCGGCTACGTGCG
CGCCGATGAGCTGACCGATGATGATGAGCTGGTGGTGGCCATCTAAACCGGTGAAGTTCCTATACTTTCT
AGAGAATAGGAACTTCGTTTAAACAATCAACCTCTGGATTACAAAATTTGTGAAAGATTGACTGGTATTC
TTAACTATGTTGCTCCTTTTACGCTATGTGGATACGCTGCTTTAATGCCTTTGTATCATGCTATTGCTTC
CCGTATGGCTTTCATTTTCTCCTCCTTGTATAAATCCTGGTTGCTGTCTCTTTATGAGGAGTTGTGGCCC
GTTGTCAGGCAACGTGGCGTGGTGTGCACTGTGTTTGCTGACGCAACCCCCACTGGTTGGGGCATTGCCA
CCACCTGTCAGCTCCTTTCCGGGACTTTCGCTTTCCCCCTCCCTATTGCCACGGCGGAACTCATCGCCGC
CTGCCTTGCCCGCTGCTGGACAGGGGCTCGGCTGTTGGGCACTGACAATTCCGTGGTGTTGTCGGGGAAA
TCATCGTCCTTTCCTTGGCTGCTCGCCTGTGTTGCCACCTGGATTCTGCGCGGGACGTCCTTCTGCTACG
TCCCTTCGGCCCTCAATCCAGCGGACCTTCCTTCCCGCGGCCTGCTGCCGGCTCTGCGGCCTCTTCCGCG
TCTTCGCCTTCGCCCTCAGACGAGTCGGATCTCCCTTTGGGCCGCCTCCCCGCCTGAAGCTTATCGATAC
CGTCGACTAAAGCCAAATAGAAAATTATTCAGTTCCTGGCTTAAGTTTTTAAAAGTGATATTATTTATTT
GGTTGTAACCAACCAAAAGAATGTAAATAACTAATACATAATTATGTTAGTTTTAAGTTAGCAACAAATT
GATTTTAGCTATATTAGCTACTTGGTTAATAAATAGAATATATTTATTTAAAGATAATTGCGTTTTTATT
GTCAGGGAGTGAGTTTGCTTAAAAACTCGTTTAGATCCACTAGTTCTAGAGCGGCCGCTGGCCACGGGTG
CGCATGATCGTGCTCCTGTCGTTGAGGACCCGGCTAGGCTGGCGGGGTTGCCTTACTGGTTAGCAGAATG
AATCACCGATACGCGAGCGAACGTGAAGCGACTGCTGCTGCAAAACGTCTGCGACCTGAGCAACAACATG
AATGGTCTTCGGTTTCCGTGTTTCGTAAAGTCTGGAAACGCGGAAGTCAGCGCCCTGCACCATTATGTTC
CGGAGGCGCGCCCTAGTTCCAGTGAAATCCAAGCATTTTCTAAATTAAATGTATTCTTATTATTATAGTT
GTTATTTTTGATATATATAAACAACACTATTATGCCCACCATTTTTTTGAGATGCATCTACACAAGGAAC
AAACACTGGATGTCACTTTCAGTTCAAATTGTAACGCTAATCACTCCGAACAGGTCACAAAAAATTACCT
TAAAAAGTCATAATATTAAATTAGAATAAATATAGCTGTGAGGGAAATATATACAAATATATTGGAGCAA
ATAAATTGTACATACAAATATTTATTACTAATTTCTATTGAGACGAAATGAACCACTCGGAACCATTTGA
GCGAACCGAATCGCGCGGAACTAACGACAGTCGCTCCAAGGTCGTCGAACAAAAGGTGAATGTGTTGCGG
AGAGCGGGTGGGAGACAGCGAAAGAGCAACTACGAAACGTGGTGTGGTGGAGGTGAATTATGAAGAGGGC
GCGCGATTTGAAAAGTATGTATATAAAAAATATATCCCGGTGTTTTATGTAGCGATAAACGAGTTTTTGA
TGTAAGGTATGCAGGTGTGTAAGTCTTTTGGTTAGAAGACAAATCCAAAGTCTACTTGTGGGGATGTTCG
AAGGGGAAATACTTGTATTCTATAGGTCATATCTTGTTTTTATTGGCACAAATATAATTACATTAGCTTT
TTGAGGGGGCAATAAACAGTAAACACGATGGTAATAATGGTAAAAAAAAAAAACAAGCAGTTATTTCGGA
TATATGTCGGCTACTCCTTGCGTCGGGCCCGAAGTCTTAGAGCCAGATATGCGAGCACCCGGAAGCTCAC
GATGAGAATGGCCAGACCCACGTAGTCCAGCGGCAGATCGGCGGCGGAGAAGTTAAGCGTCTCCAGGATG
ACCTTGCCCGAACTGGGGCACGTGGTGTTCGACGATGTGCAGCTAATTTCGCCCGGCTCCACGTCCGCCC
ATTGGTTAATCAGCAGACCCTCGTTGGCGTAACGGAACCATGAGAGGTACGACAACCATTTGAGGTATAC
TGGCACCGAGCCCGAGTTCAAGAAGAAGCCGCCAAAGAGCAGGAATGGTATGATAACCGGCGGACCCACA
GACAGCGCCATCGAGGTCGAGGAGCTGGCGCAGGATATTAGATATCCGAAGGACGTTGACACATTGGCCA
CCAGAGTGACCAGCGCCAGGCAGTTGAAGAAGTGCAGCACTCCGGCCCGCAGTCCGATCATCGGATAGGC
AATCGCCGTGAAGACCAGTGGCACTGTGAGAAAAAGCGGCAATTCGGCAATCGTTTTGCCCAGAAAGTAT
GTGTCACAGCGATAAAGTCGACTTCGGGCCTCCCTCATAAAAACTGGCAGCTCTGAGGTGAACACCTAAA
TCGAATCGATTCATTAGAAAGTTAGTAAATTATTGAAATGCAAATGTATTCTAAACATGACTTACATTTA
TCGTGGCAAAGACGTTTTGAAAGGTCATGTTGGTCAGGAAGAGGAAGATGGCTCCGTTGATATTCATCAC
ACCCACTTGCGTGAGTTGTTGGCCCAAAAAGATGAGGCCAATCAAGATGGCAACCATCTGCAAATTAAAA
TGTTACTCGCATCTCATTAATATTCGCGAGTTAAATGAAATTTATTTATCTTCTGCAAAACTATAAACTA
TACATCTCATTGAAAAAAACTAAGAAGGGTGTGGAATCAGGCAATTCTATCTAAAATCTAGCGAATTTGT
TTCCAAGAATTGTAAGCGTTATATCATTTGTTTCCACTGGAACCACTCACCGTTGTCTGAATAAGTCGCA
CTTTTACGAGGAGTGGTTCCTTGAGCACCGACAGCCAGGATCGCCACAGGACCGCCCGGAACTGCATGAA
CCAGGTGGCCTTGTAGGTGTACCCATTCTCCGGCTGCTCCAGTGGCTTCTCCAGATTTTTGGTGGCCAAC
AACTGCTCCATATCCCGGGCTACTTTGCTAATGGCAAAATTGTCGCATATCTTGGCGATCCGATCACGGG
ACTCGATCTCCCGTCCGGGCACAACGGCCAACACCTGTACGTAAAAGTCCGCCGGATTGTAGTTGGTAGG
ACACTGGGCACCCACGCTGGATAGGAGTTGAGATGTTATGTAATACTAGATACCCTTAATAAACACATCG
AACTCACTAGGAAAAGAAGTCGACGGCTTCGCTGGGAGTGCCCAAGAAAGCTACCCTGCCCTCGGCCATC
AGAAGGATCTTGTCAAAGAGCTCAAACAGCTCGGAAGACGGCTGATGAATGGTCAGGATGACGGTCTTGC
CCTTCTGCGACAGCTTCTTCAGCACCTGGACGACGCTGTGGGCGGTAAAGGAGTCCAGTCCGGAGGTGGG
CTCATCGCAGATCAGAAGCGGCGGATCGGTTAGAGCCTCGGAGGCGAATGCCAGACGCTTCCTTTCTCCG
CCGGACAGACCTTTCACCCTGCCGGGCACACCGATGATCGTGTGCTGACATTTGCTGAGCGAAAGCTCCT
GGATCACCTGATCCACGCGGGCCACTCGCTGCCGATAGGTCAGATGTCGTGGCATCCGCACCATGGCTTG
GAAAATCAGGTGTTCCCTGGCCGTTAGGGAGCCGATAAAGAGGTCATCCTGCTGGACATAGGCGCACCTG
GCCTGCATCTCCTTGGCGTCCACAGGTTGGCCATTGAGCAGTCGCATCCCGGATGGCGATACTTGGATGC
CCTGCGGCGATCGAAAGGCAAGGGCATTCAGCAGGGTCGTCTTTCCGGCACCGGAACTGCCCATCACGGC
CAAAAGTTCGCCCGGATAGGCCACGCCGCAAACTGAGTTTCAAATTGGTAATTGGACCCTTTATTAAGAT
TTCACACAGATCAGCCGACTGCGAATAGAAACTCACCGTTCTTGAGCAAATGTTTCCTGGGCGCCGGTAT
GTGTCGCTCGTTGCAGAATAGTCCGCGTGTCCGGTTGACCAGCTGCCGCCATCCGGAGCCCGGCTGATTG
ACCGCCCCAAAGATGTCCATATTGTGCCAGGCATAGGTGAGGTTCTCGGCTAGTTGGCCGCTCCCTGAAC
CGGAGTCCTCCGGCGGACTGGGTGGCCGGAGCGTGCCGTAGTTTTTGGCCTGCCCGAAGCCCTGGTTAAT
GCAGCTCTGCGAAGCCGCTCCGCTGTCACCCTGCAATGATAGGGGATCTCAAATATCAACTACAAGCGTT
ATGCTCATCTAACCCCGAACAAAAAGTACCCCGAAGTATCCTACGAAGTAGGTTTATACTTTTATTTATT
TTTTGTGCATCTAGGATCAGCTTAAAATATCTGGTTGTTATATTTTTTGTAAAAAAGAATATAGTCGAAA
ATGAATGCCTTTAGATGTCTTGATCATGATATGATCTCAAAAATTGTCTTATATAGCGAGAACAGCTACC
AGAATAATCTGTTTCGTGTCACTATTTGTTTGTGCAATTGCGGTTTGGGATTTTTGTGGGTCGCAGTTCT
CACGCCGCAGACAATTTGATGTTGCAATCGCAGTTCCTATAGATCAAGTGAACTTAAGATGTATGCACAT
GTACTACTCACATTGTTCAGATGCTCGGCAGATGGGTGTTTGCTGCCTCCGCGAATTAATAGCTCCTGAT
CCTCTTGGCCCATTGCCGGGATTTTTCACACTTTCCCCTGCTTACCCACCCAAAACCAATCACCACCCCA
ATCACTCAAAAAACAAACAAAAATAAGAAGCGAGAGGAGTTTTGGCACAGCACTTTGTGTTTAATTGATG
GCGTAAACCGCTTGGAGCTTCGTCACGAAACCGCTGACAAAATGCAACTGAAGGCGGACATTGACGCTAC
GTAACGCTACAAACGGTGGCGAAAGAGATAGCGGACGCAGCGGCGAAAGAGACGGCGATATTTCTGTGGA
CAGAGAAGGAGGCAAACAGCGCTGACTTTGAGTGGAATGTCATTTTGAGTGAGAGGTAATCGAAAGAACC
TGGTACATCAAATACCCTTGGATCGAAGTAAATTTAAAACTGATCAGATAAGTTCAATGATATCCAGTGC
AGTAAAAAAAAAAAATGTTTTTTTTATCTACTTTCCGCAAAAATGGGTTTTATTAACTTACATACATACT
AGGCGCGCCCATATGTTCGGCTTGTCGACATGCCCGCCGTGACCGTCGAGAACCCGCTGACGCTGCCCCG
CGTATCCGCACCCGCCGACGCCGTCGCACGTCCCGTGCTCACCGTGACCACCGCGCCCAGCGGTTTCGAG
GGCGAGGGCTTCCCGGTGCGCCGCGCGTTCGCCGGGATCAACTACCGCCACCTCGACCCGTTCATCATGA
TGGACCAGATGGGTGAGGTGGAGTACGCGCCCGGGGAGCCCAAGGGCACGCCCTGGCACCCGCACCGCGG
CTTCGAGACCGTGACCTACATCGTCGACGGTAACATGTGAGCAAAAGGCCAGCAAAAGGCCAGGAACCGT
AAAAAGGCCGCGTTGCTGGCGTTTTTCCATAGGCTCCGCCCCCCTGACGAGCATCACAAAAATCGACGCT
CAAGTCAGAGGTGGCGAAACCCGACAGGACTATAAAGATACCAGGCGTTTCCCCCTGGAAGCTCCCTCGT
GCGCTCTCCTGTTCCGACCCTGCCGCTTACCGGATACCTGTCCGCCTTTCTCCCTTCGGGAAGCGTGGCG
CTTTCTCATAGCTCACGCTGTAGGTATCTCAGTTCGGTGTAGGTCGTTCGCTCCAAGCTGGGCTGTGTGC
ACGAACCCCCCGTTCAGCCCGACCGCTGCGCCTTATCCGGTAACTATCGTCTTGAGTCCAACCCGGTAAG
ACACGACTTATCGCCACTGGCAGCAGCCACTGGTAACAGGATTAGCAGAGCGAGGTATGTAGGCGGTGCT
ACAGAGTTCTTGAAGTGGTGGCCTAACTACGGCTACACTAGAAGAACAGTATTTGGTATCTGCGCTCTGC
TGAAGCCAGTTACCTTCGGAAAAAGAGTTGGTAGCTCTTGATCCGGCAAACAAACCACCGCTGGTAGCGG
TGGTTTTTTTGTTTGCAAGCAGCAGATTACGCGCAGAAAAAAAGGATCTCAAGAAGATCCTTTGATCTTT
TCTACGGGGTCTGACGCTCAGTGGAACGAAAACTCACGTTAAGGGATTTTGGTCATGAGATTATCAAAAA
GGATCTTCACCTAGATCCTTTTAAATTAAAAATGAAGTTTTAAATCAATCTAAAGTATATATGAGTAAAC
TTGGTCTGACAGTTACCAATGCTTAATCAGTGAGGCACCTATCTCAGCGATCTGTCTATTTCGTTCATCC
ATAGTTGCCTGACTCCCCGTCGTGTAGATAACTACGATACGGGAGGGCTTACCATCTGGCCCCAGTGCTG
CAATGATACCGCGAGACCCACGCTCACCGGCTCCAGATTTATCAGCAATAAACCAGCCAGCCGGAAGGGC
CGAGCGCAGAAGTGGTCCTGCAACTTTATCCGCCTCCATCCAGTCTATTAATTGTTGCCGGGAAGCTAGA
GTAAGTAGTTCGCCAGTTAATAGTTTGCGCAACGTTGTTGCCATTGCTACAGGCATCGTGGTGTCACGCT
CGTCGTTTGGTATGGCTTCATTCAGCTCCGGTTCCCAACGATCAAGGCGAGTTACATGATCCCCCATGTT
GTGCAAAAAAGCGGTTAGCTCCTTCGGTCCTCCGATCGTTGTCAGAAGTAAGTTGGCCGCAGTGTTATCA
CTCATGGTTATGGCAGCACTGCATAATTCTCTTACTGTCATGCCATCCGTAAGATGCTTTTCTGTGACTG
GTGAGTACTCAACCAAGTCATTCTGAGAATAGTGTATGCGGCGACCGAGTTGCTCTTGCCCGGCGTCAAT
ACGGGATAATACCGCGCCACATAGCAGAACTTTAAAAGTGCTCATCATTGGAAAACGTTCTTCGGGGCGA
AAACTCTCAAGGATCTTACCGCTGTTGAGATCCAGTTCGATGTAACCCACTCGTGCACCCAACTGATCTT
CAGCATCTTTTACTTTCACCAGCGTTTCTGGGTGAGCAAAAACAGGAAGGCAAAATGCCGCAAAAAAGGG
AATAAGGGCGACACGGAAATGTTGAATACTCATACTCTTCCTTTTTCAATATTATTGAAGCATTTATCAG
GGTTATTGTCTCATGAGCGGATACATATTTGAATGTATTTAGAAAAATAAACAAATAGGGGTTCCGCGCA
CATTTCCCCGAAAAGTGCCACCTGACGTCTAAGAAACCATTATTATCATGACATTAACCTATAAAAATAG
GCGTATCACGAGGCCCTTTCGTCTTCAAGAATTCGTTTATC
